Addgene plasmid #179431: pMH003_phiC31_neo-5xTetO-pEF-H2B-mCitrine-coreHS4-pRSV-H2B-mCherry
Purpose: Dual fluorescent reporter construct with single core HS4 insulator, upstream TRE (Tetracycline Response Element) recruitment site, phiC31 attB for integration
Depositing lab: Lacra Bintu. Depositing organization: Stanford University. Publication: Dynamic spreading of chromatin-mediated gene silencing and reactivation between neighboring genes in single cells. Lensch S, Herschl MH, Ludwig CH, Sinha J, Hinks MM, Mukund A, Fujimori T, Bintu L. Elife. 2022 Jun 9;11. pii: 75115. doi: 10.7554/eLife.75115. PubMed 35678392.
Backbone
  Vector backbone: pSLR-test
  Backbone manufacturer: Yamaguchi et al. 2011 PLoS One, doi: 10.1371/journal.pone.0017267
  Vector type: Mammalian Expression
  Selectable markers: Neomycin (select with G418)
Growth in bacteria
  Bacterial resistance: Ampicillin, 100 μg/mL
  Growth temperature: 37°C
  Growth strain: DH5alpha
  Copy number: High Copy
Gene/Insert
  Gene/Insert name: TRE-cit-coreHS4-mch (SC) (alt name: TRE, H2B-mCitrine, core chicken HS4 insulator, H2B-mCherry)
  Species: H. sapiens (human), G. gallus (chicken), Synthetic
  Promoter: pEF alpha, pRSV
  Cloning method: Gibson Cloning
  Sequencing primers: 5′ n/a
Terms and licenses: Academic/Nonprofit Terms; Industry Terms: Not Available to Industry
Depositor comments: Please visit https://www.biorxiv.org/content/10.1101/2021.11.04.467237v1 for bioRxiv preprint.
How to cite: pMH003_phiC31_neo-5xTetO-pEF-H2B-mCitrine-coreHS4-pRSV-H2B-mCherry was a gift from Lacra Bintu (Addgene plasmid # 179431 ; http://n2t.net/addgene:179431 ; RRID:Addgene_179431)
