[The description below was written by a language model from this plasmid's Addgene catalogue record and pLannotate feature annotations shown in this document.]
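Description:
pMH003_phiC31_neo-5xTetO-pEF-H2B-mCitrine-coreHS4-pRSV-H2B-mCherry is a mammalian expression plasmid built on the pSLR-test backbone and designed for site-specific genomic integration by phiC31 integrase. It is propagated in E. coli at high copy through a ColE1/pUC-type origin with ampicillin resistance. A phiC31 attB site sits just upstream of a NeoR/KanR coding sequence followed by a bGH poly(A) signal. No promoter is annotated in front of the neomycin gene, which would fit a promoter-trap design in which G418 resistance depends on integration at a suitable landing site, although the record does not state this.

The payload is a two-gene fluorescent reporter. A tet operator array (five TetO sites according to the name, annotated as a fragment of a tight TRE promoter) lies immediately upstream of the human EF-1α core promoter and intron A. This drives H2B fused to the yellow fluorescent protein Citrine, terminated by an SV40 poly(A) signal. Downstream, an RSV enhancer/promoter drives H2B-mCherry with its own SV40 poly(A). The histone fusions localise both signals to the nucleus. The catalogue places a single core chicken HS4 insulator between the two genes. It is not annotated in the feature table, but an unannotated gap between the first poly(A) and the RSV promoter is consistent with it. Additional SV40 poly(A) repeats follow the bacterial origin.

The TetO sites act as a recruitment platform for TetR-type fusion proteins. The construct is therefore suited to measuring, in single cells, how chromatin-mediated silencing and reactivation spread from the targeted gene to its neighbour and how the insulator affects this. A second, shorter sequence record of about 2 kb covers only the ampicillin resistance and origin region.
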