Features (pLannotate 1.2.2; 5 found; start..end, strand, type, name):
    368..1228    -  CDS            AmpR: β-lactamase; bla; confers resistance to ampicillin, carbenicillin, and related antibiotics
   1229..1290    -  promoter       AmpR promoter: bla
   1335..1416    -  polyA_signal   SV40 poly(A) signal: SV40 polyadenylation signal
   1439..1522    -  CDS            large T antigen (fragment): large T antigen from SV40 (simian virus 40)
   1600..197     -  rep_origin     ori (across the origin): high-copy-number ColE1/pMB1/pBR322/pUC origin of replication
>Addgene plasmid #179431 | pMH003_phiC31_neo-5xTetO-pEF-H2B-mCitrine-coreHS4-pRSV-H2B-mCherry | addgene full sequence | sequence record 355450 | Addgene NGS Result
GTGCTACAGAGTTCTTGAAGTGGTGGCCTAACTACGGCTACACTAGAAGAACAGTATTTGGTATCTGCGC
TCTGCTGAAGCCAGTTACCTTCGGAAAAAGAGTTGGTAGCTCTTGATCCGGCAAACAAACCACCGCTGGT
AGCGGTGGTTTTTTTGTTTGCAAGCAGCAGATTACGCGCAGAAAAAAAGGATCTCAAGAAGATCCTTTGA
TCTTTTCTACGGGGTCTGACGCTCAGTGGAACGAAAACTCACGTTAAGGGATTTTGGTCATGAGATTATC
AAAAAGGATCTTCACCTAGATCCTTTTAAATTAAAAATGAAGTTTTAAATCAATCTAAAGTATATATGAG
TAAACTTGGTCTGACAGTTACCAATGCTTAATCAGTGAGGCACCTATCTCAGCGATCTGTCTATTTCGTT
CATCCATAGTTGCCTGACTCCCCGTCGTGTAGATAACTACGATACGGGAGGGCTTACCATCTGGCCCCAG
TGCTGCAATGATACCGCGAGACCCACGCTCACCGGCTCCAGATTTATCAGCAATAAACCAGCCAGCCGGA
AGGGCCGAGCGCAGAAGTGGTCCTGCAACTTTATCCGCCTCCATCCAGTCTATTAATTGTTGCCGGGAAG
CTAGAGTAAGTAGTTCGCCAGTTAATAGTTTGCGCAACGTTGTTGCCATTGCTACAGGCATCGTGGTGTC
ACGCTCGTCGTTTGGTATGGCTTCATTCAGCTCCGGTTCCCAACGATCAAGGCGAGTTACATGATCCCCC
ATGTTGTGCAAAAAAGCGGTTAGCTCCTTCGGTCCTCCGATCGTTGTCAGAAGTAAGTTGGCCGCAGTGT
TATCACTCATGGTTATGGCAGCACTGCATAATTCTCTTACTGTCATGCCATCCGTAAGATGCTTTTCTGT
GACTGGTGAGTACTCAACCAAGTCATTCTGAGAATAGTGTATGCGGCGACCGAGTTGCTCTTGCCCGGCG
TCAATACGGGATAATACCGCGCCACATAGCAGAACTTTAAAAGTGCTCATCATTGGAAAACGTTCTTCGG
GGCGAAAACTCTCAAGGATCTTACCGCTGTTGAGATCCAGTTCGATGTAACCCACTCGTGCACCCAACTG
ATCTTCAGCATCTTTTACTTTCACCAGCGTTTCTGGGTGAGCAAAAACAGGAAGGCAAAATGCCGCAAAA
AAGGGAATAAGGGCGACACGGAAATGTTGAATACTCATACTCTTCCTTTTTCAATATTATTGAAGCATTT
ATCAGGGTTATTGTCTCATGAGCGGATACACATATGAGATACATTGATGAGTTTGGACAAACCACAACTA
GAATGCAGTGAAAAAAATGCTTTATTTGTGAAATTTGTGATGCTATTGCTTTATTTGTAACCATTATAAG
CTGCAATAAACAAGTTAACAACAACAATTGCATTCATTTTATGTTTCAGGTTCAGGGGGAGGTGTGGGAG
GTTTTTTAAAGCAAGTAAAACCTCTACAAATGTGGTATGGCTGATTATGATCGGTACCGCAGGAAAGAAC
ATGTGAGCAAAAGGCCAGCAAAAGGCCAGGAACCGTAAAAAGGCCGCGTTGCTGGCGTTTTTCCATAGGC
TCCGCCCCCCTGACGAGCATCACAAAAATCGACGCTCAAGTCAGAGGTGGCGAAACCCGACAGGACTATA
AAGATACCAGGCGTTTCCCCCTGGAAGCTCCCTCGTGCGCTCTCCTGTTCCGACCCTGCCGCTTACCGGA
TACCTGTCCGCCTTTCTCCCTTCGGGAAGCGTGGCGCTTTCTCATAGCTCACGCTGTAGGTATCTCAGTT
CGGTGTAGGTCGTTCGCTCCAAGCTGGGCTGTGTGCACGAACCCCCCGTTCAGCCCGACCGCTGCGCCTT
ATCCGGTAACTATCGTCTTGAGTCCAACCCGGTAAGACACGACTTATCGCCACTGGCAGCAGCCACTGGT
AACAGGATTAGCAGAGCGAGGTATGTAGGCG
