Features (pLannotate 1.2.2; 31 found; start..end, strand, type, name):
     16..85      +  protein_bind   attB: attB site for the φC31 integrase (Groth et al., 2000) phage φC31 integrase
    274..294     -  misc_feature   MCS (fragment): pBluescript multiple cloning site
    351..1154    +  CDS            NeoR/KanR: aminoglycoside phosphotransferase from Tn5; aph(3')-II (or nptII); confers resistance to neomycin, kanamycin, and G418 (Geneticin®)
   1192..1416    +  polyA_signal   bGH poly(A) signal: bovine growth hormone polyadenylation signal
   1420..1441    +  promoter       SV40 promoter (fragment): SV40 enhancer and early promoter
   1478..1681    +  promoter       tight TRE promoter (fragment): Tet-responsive promoter PTight, consisting of seven tet operator sequences followed by the minimal CMV promoter
   1489..1507    +  protein_bind   tet operator: tetO; bacterial operator O2 for the tetR and tetA genes tetracycline repressor TetR
   1688..1894    +  promoter       EF-1α core promoter: core promoter for human elongation factor EF-1α
   1895..2833    +  intron         EF-1α intron A: intron upstream of the start codon of human EF-1α
   2866..2884    +  promoter       T3 promoter: promoter for bacteriophage T3 RNA polymerase
   2975..3352    +  CDS            H2B: human histone H2B; HIST1H2BJ
   3351..3367    -  misc_feature   MCS (fragment): pUC18/19 multiple cloning site
   3377..4093    +  CDS            Citrine: Citrine is a basic (constitutively fluorescent) yellow fluorescent protein published in 2001, derived from Aequorea victoria. It has moderate acid sensitivity.
   4097..4123    +  misc_feature   MCS (fragment): pBluescript multiple cloning site
   4145..4163    -  promoter       T7 promoter: promoter for bacteriophage T7 RNA polymerase
   4173..4212    +  CDS            lacZα (fragment): LacZα fragment of β-galactosidase; lacZ fragment
   4222..4277    +  intron         small t intron (fragment): SV40 (simian virus 40) small t antigen intron
   4277..4414    +  CDS            large T antigen (fragment): large T antigen from SV40 (simian virus 40)
   4437..4558    +  polyA_signal   SV40 poly(A) signal: SV40 polyadenylation signal
   4876..5138    +  promoter       RSV promoter: Rous sarcoma virus enhancer/promoter
   5152..5529    +  CDS            H2B: human histone H2B; HIST1H2BJ
   5548..6255    +  CDS            mCherry: mCherry is a basic (constitutively fluorescent) red fluorescent protein published in 2004, derived from Discosoma sp.. It is reported to be a very rapidly-maturing monomer with low acid sensitivity.
   6271..6354    +  CDS            large T antigen (fragment): large T antigen from SV40 (simian virus 40)
   6377..6458    +  polyA_signal   SV40 poly(A) signal: SV40 polyadenylation signal
   6503..6564    +  promoter       AmpR promoter: bla
   6565..7425    +  CDS            AmpR: β-lactamase; bla; confers resistance to ampicillin, carbenicillin, and related antibiotics
   7596..8184    +  rep_origin     ori: high-copy-number ColE1/pMB1/pBR322/pUC origin of replication
   8262..8345    +  CDS            large T antigen (fragment): large T antigen from SV40 (simian virus 40)
   8368..8502    +  polyA_signal   SV40 poly(A) signal: SV40 polyadenylation signal
   8499..8582    +  CDS            large T antigen (fragment): large T antigen from SV40 (simian virus 40)
   8605..8726    +  polyA_signal   SV40 poly(A) signal: SV40 polyadenylation signal
>Addgene plasmid #179431 | pMH003_phiC31_neo-5xTetO-pEF-H2B-mCitrine-coreHS4-pRSV-H2B-mCherry | addgene full sequence | sequence record 362554 | Addgene NGS Result
GATGTAGGTCACGGTCTCGAAGCCGCGGTGCGGGTGCCAGGGCGTGCCCTTGGGCTCCCCGGGCGCGTAC
TCCACCTCACCCATCTGGTCCATCATGATGAACGGGTCGAGGTGGCGGTAGTTGATCCCGGCGAACGCGC
GGCGCACCGGGAAGCCCTCGCCCTCGAAACCGCTGGGCGCGGTGGTCACGGTGAGCACGGGACGTGCGAC
GGCGTCGGCGGGTGCGGATACGCGGGGCAGCGTCAGCGGGTTCTCGACGGTCACGGCGGGCATGTCGACG
GTATCGATAAGCTTACGCGTGCTAGCGCATGCAGATCTACTAGTCGGCCGGATAAAGATATCAACTCGAG
ATGGGATCGGCCATTGAACAAGATGGATTGCACGCAGGTTCTCCGGCCGCTTGGGTGGAGAGGCTATTCG
GCTATGACTGGGCACAACAGACAATCGGCTGCTCTGATGCCGCCGTGTTCCGGCTGTCAGCGCAGGGGCG
CCCGGTTCTTTTTGTCAAGACCGACCTGTCCGGTGCCCTGAATGAACTGCAGGACGAGGCAGCGCGGCTA
TCGTGGCTGGCCACGACGGGCGTTCCTTGCGCAGCTGTGCTCGACGTTGTCACTGAAGCGGGAAGGGACT
GGCTGCTATTGGGCGAAGTGCCGGGGCAGGATCTCCTGTCATCTCACCTTGCTCCTGCCGAGAAAGTATC
CATCATGGCTGATGCAATGCGGCGGCTGCATACGCTTGATCCGGCTACCTGCCCATTCGACCACCAAGCG
AAACATCGCATCGAGCGAGCACGTACTCGGATGGAAGCCGGTCTTGTCGATCAGGATGATCTGGACGAAG
AGCATCAGGGGCTCGCGCCAGCCGAACTGTTCGCCAGGCTCAAGGCGCGCATGCCCGACGGCGATGATCT
CGTCGTGACCCATGGCGATGCCTGCTTGCCGAATATCATGGTGGAAAATGGCCGCTTTTCTGGATTCATC
GACTGTGGCCGGCTGGGTGTGGCGGACCGCTATCAGGACATAGCGTTGGCTACCCGTGATATTGCTGAAG
AGCTTGGCGGCGAATGGGCTGACCGCTTCCTCGTGCTTTACGGTATCGCCGCTCCCGATTCGCAGCGCAT
CGCCTTCTATCGCCTTCTTGACGAGTTCTTCTGAGGGGATCAATTCTCTAGAGCTCGCTGATCAGCCTCG
ACTGTGCCTTCTAGTTGCCAGCCATCTGTTGTTTGCCCCTCCCCCGTGCCTTCCTTGACCCTGGAAGGTG
CCACTCCCACTGTCCTTTCCTAATAAAATGAGGAAATTGCATCGCATTGTCTGAGTAGGTGTCATTCTAT
TCTGGGGGGTGGGGTGGGGCAGGACAGCAAGGGGGAGGATTGGGAAGACAATAGCAGGCATGCTGGGGAT
GCGGTGGGCTCTATGGCTTCTGAGGCGGAAAGAACCAGCTGGGGGCTAGCAAAGCCTAGGAAGACGTACG
TATACGCGTCGAGTTTACTCCCTATCAGTGATAGAGAACGTATGTCGAGTTTACTCCCTATCAGTGATAG
AGAACGTATGTCGAGTTTACTCCCTATCAGTGATAGAGAACGTATGTCGAGTTTATCCCTATCAGTGATA
GAGAACGTATGTCGAGTTTACTCCCTATCAGTGATAGAGAACGTATGTCGAGGTAGGCGTGTACGGTGGG
AATGCATGAGCGCACATCGCCCACAGTCCCCGAGAAGTTGGGGGGAGGGGTCGGCAATTGAACCGGTGCC
TAGAGAAGGTGGCGCGGGGTAAACTGGGAAAGTGATGTCGTGTACTGGCTCCGCCTTTTTCCCGAGGGTG
GGGGAGAACCGTATATAAGTGCAGTAGTCGCCGTGAACGTTCTTTTTCGCAACGGGTTTGCCGCCAGAAC
ACAGGTAAGTGCCGTGTGTGGTTCCCGCGGGCCTGGCCTCTTTACGGGTTATGGCCCTTGCGTGCCTTGA
ATTACTTCCACCTGGCTGCAGTACGTGATTCTTGATCCCGAGCTTCGGGTTGGAAGTGGGTGGGAGAGTT
CGAGGCCTTGCGCTTAAGGAGCCCCTTCGCCTCGTGCTTGAGTTGAGGCCTGGCCTGGGCGCTGGGGCCG
CCGCGTGCGAATCTGGTGGCACCTTCGCGCCTGTCTCGCTGCTTTCGATAAGTCTCTAGCCATTTAAAAT
TTTTGATGACCTGCTGCGACGCTTTTTTTCTGGCAAGATAGTCTTGTAAATGCGGGCCAAGATCTGCACA
CTGGTATTTCGGTTTTTGGGGCCGCGGGCGGCGACGGGGCCCGTGCGTCCCAGCGCACATGTTCGGCGAG
GCGGGGCCTGCGAGCGCGGCCACCGAGAATCGGACGGGGGTAGTCTCAAGCTGGCCGGCCTGCTCTGGTG
CCTGGCCTCGCGCCGCCGTGTATCGCCCCGCCCTGGGCGGCAAGGCTGGCCCGGTCGGCACCAGTTGCGT
GAGCGGAAAGATGGCCGCTTCCCGGCCCTGCTGCAGGGAGCTCAAAATGGAGGACGCGGCGCTCGGGAGA
GCGGGCGGGTGAGTCACCCACACAAAGGAAAAGGGCCTTTCCGTCCTCAGCCGTCGCTTCATGTGACTCC
ACGGAGTACCGGGCGCCGTCCAGGCACCTCGATTAGTTCTCGAGCTTTTGGAGTACGTCGTCTTTAGGTT
GGGGGGAGGGGTTTTATGCGATGGAGTTTCCCCACACTGAGTGGGTGGAGACTGAAGTTAGGCCAGCTTG
GCACTTGATGTAATTCTCCTTGGAATTTGCCCTTTTTGAGTTTGGATCTTGGTTCATTCTCAAGCCTCAG
ACAGTGGTTCAAAGTTTTTTTCTTCCATTTCAGGTGTCGTGAGCTAGCGATTACGCCAAGCTCGAAATTA
ACCCTCACTAAAGGGAACAAAAGCTGGAGCTCCACCGCGGTGGCGGCCGCTCTAGCCCGGGCGGATCCCC
CGGGCTGCAGGAATTCGATATCAAGCTTGCCACCATGCCAGAGCCAGCGAAGTCTGCTCCCGCCCCGAAA
AAGGGCTCCAAGAAGGCGGTGACTAAGGCGCAGAAGAAAGGCGGCAAGAAGCGCAAGCGCAGCCGCAAGG
AGAGCTATTCCATCTATGTGTACAAGGTTCTGAAGCAGGTCCACCCTGACACCGGCATTTCGTCCAAGGC
CATGGGCATCATGAATTCGTTTGTGAACGACATTTTCGAGCGCATCGCAGGTGAGGCTTCCCGCCTGGCG
CATTACAACAAGCGCTCGACCATCACCTCCAGGGAGATCCAGACGGCCGTGCGCCTGCTGCTGCCTGGGG
AGTTGGCCAAGCACGCCGTGTCCGAGGGTACTAAGGCCATCACCAAGTACACCAGCGCTAAGGATCCCCG
GGTACCGGTCGCCACCATGGTGAGCAAGGGCGAGGAGCTGTTCACCGGGGTGGTGCCCATCCTGGTCGAG
CTGGACGGCGACGTAAACGGCCACAAGTTCAGCGTGTCCGGCGAGGGCGAGGGCGATGCCACCTACGGCA
AGCTGACCCTGAAGTTCATCTGCACCACCGGCAAGCTGCCCGTGCCCTGGCCCACCCTCGTGACCACCTT
CGGCTACGGCCTGATGTGCTTCGCCCGCTACCCCGACCACATGAAGCAGCACGACTTCTTCAAGTCCGCC
ATGCCCGAAGGCTACGTCCAGGAGCGCACCATCTTCTTCAAGGACGACGGCAACTACAAGACCCGCGCCG
AGGTGAAGTTCGAGGGCGACACCCTGGTGAACCGCATCGAGCTGAAGGGCATCGACTTCAAGGAGGACGG
CAACATCCTGGGGCACAAGCTGGAGTACAACTACAACAGCCACAACGTCTATATCATGGCCGACAAGCAG
AAGAACGGCATCAAGGTGAACTTCAAGATCCGCCACAACATCGAGGACGGCAGCGTGCAGCTCGCCGACC
ACTACCAGCAGAACACCCCCATCGGCGACGGCCCCGTGCTGCTGCCCGACAACCACTACCTGAGCTACCA
GTCCGCCCTGAGCAAAGACCCCAACGAGAAGCGCGATCACATGGTCCTGCTGGAGTTCGTGACCGCCGCC
GGGATCACTCTCGGCATGGACGAGCTGTACAAGTAGGTCGACCTCGAGGGGGGGCCCGGTACCAGGTAAG
TGTACCCAATTCGCCCTATAGTGAGTCGTATTACAATTCACTCGATCGCCCTTCCCAACAGTTGCGCAGC
CTGAATGGCGAATGGAGATCCAATTTTTAAGTGTATAATGTGTTAAACTACTGATTCTAATTGTTTGTGT
ATTTTAGATTCACAGTCCCAAGGCTCATTTCAGGCCCCTCAGTCCTCACAGTCTGTTCATGATCATAATC
AGCCATACCACATTTGTAGAGGTTTTACTTGCTTTAAAAAACCTCCCACACCTCCCCCTGAACCTGAAAC
ATAAAATGAATGCAATTGTTGTTGTTAACTTGTTTATTGCAGCTTATAATGGTTACAAATAAAGCAATAG
CATCACAAATTTCACAAATAAAGCATTTTTTTCACTGCATTCTAGTTGTGGTTTGTCCAAACTCATCAAT
GTATCTTAACGCGTAAATTGTAAGCGTCTCAAAGTAACAAAACTTTTATGAGGGACAGCCCCCCCCCAAA
GCCCCCAGGGATGTAATTACGTCCCTCCCCCGCTAGGGGGCAGCAGCGAGCCGCCCGGGGCTCCGCTCCG
GTCCGGCGCTCCCCCCGCATCCCCGAGCCGGCAGCGTGCGGGGACAGCCCGGGCACGGGGAAGGTGGCAC
GGGATCGCTTTCCTCTGAACGCTTCTCGCTGCTCTTTGAGCCTGCAGACACCTGGGGGGATACGGGGAAA
AGGCCTCCACGGCCACTAGTATTATGCCCTAGGGACGTCCATATGAATGTAGTCTTATGCAATACACTTG
TAGTCTTGCAACATGGTAACGATGAGTTAGCAACATGCCTTACAAGGAGAGAAAAAGCACCGTGCATGCC
GATTGGTGGAAGTAAGGTGGTACGATCGTGCCTTATTAGGAAGGCAACAGACAGGTCTGACATGGATTGG
ACGAACCACTGAATTGCGCATTGCAGAGATAATTGTATTTAAGTGCCTAGCTCGATACAATAAACGCCAT
TTGACCATTCACCACATTGGTGTGCACCCTGCAGATCTAGAATGCCAGAGCCAGCGAAGTCTGCTCCCGC
CCCGAAAAAGGGCTCCAAGAAGGCGGTGACTAAGGCGCAGAAGAAAGGCGGCAAGAAGCGCAAGCGCAGC
CGCAAGGAGAGCTATTCCATCTATGTGTACAAGGTTCTGAAGCAGGTCCACCCTGACACCGGCATTTCGT
CCAAGGCCATGGGCATCATGAATTCGTTTGTGAACGACATTTTCGAGCGCATCGCAGGTGAGGCTTCCCG
CCTGGCGCATTACAACAAGCGCTCGACCATCACCTCCAGGGAGATCCAGACGGCCGTGCGCCTGCTGCTG
CCTGGGGAGTTGGCCAAGCACGCCGTGTCCGAGGGTACTAAGGCCATCACCAAGTACACCAGCGCTAAGG
ATCCACCGGTCGCCACCATGGTGAGCAAGGGCGAGGAGGATAACATGGCCATCATCAAGGAGTTCATGCG
CTTCAAGGTGCACATGGAGGGCTCCGTGAACGGCCACGAGTTCGAGATCGAGGGCGAGGGCGAGGGCCGC
CCCTACGAGGGCACCCAGACCGCCAAGCTGAAGGTGACCAAGGGTGGCCCCCTGCCCTTCGCCTGGGACA
TCCTGTCCCCTCAGTTCATGTACGGCTCCAAGGCCTACGTGAAGCACCCCGCCGACATTCCCGACTACTT
GAAGCTGTCCTTCCCCGAGGGCTTCAAGTGGGAGCGCGTGATGAACTTCGAGGACGGCGGCGTGGTGACC
GTGACCCAGGACTCCTCCCTGCAGGACGGCGAGTTCATCTACAAGGTGAAGCTGCGCGGCACCAACTTCC
CCTCCGACGGCCCCGTAATGCAGAAGAAGACCATGGGCTGGGAGGCCTCCTCCGAGCGGATGTACCCCGA
GGACGGCGCCCTGAAGGGCGAGATCAAGCAGAGGCTGAAGCTGAAGGACGGCGGCCACTACGACGCTGAG
GTCAAGACCACCTACAAGGCCAAGAAGCCCGTGCAGCTGCCCGGCGCCTACAACGTCAACATCAAGTTGG
ACATCACCTCCCACAACGAGGACTACACCATCGTGGAACAGTACGAACGCGCCGAGGGCCGCCACTCCAC
CGGCGGCATGGACGAGCTGTACAAGTCTTAAGCGACTCTAGATCATAATCAGCCATACCACATTTGTAGA
GGTTTTACTTGCTTTAAAAAACCTCCCACACCTCCCCCTGAACCTGAAACATAAAATGAATGCAATTGTT
GTTGTTAACTTGTTTATTGCAGCTTATAATGGTTACAAATAAAGCAATAGCATCACAAATTTCACAAATA
AAGCATTTTTTTCACTGCATTCTAGTTGTGGTTTGTCCAAACTCATCAATGTATCTCATATGTGTATCCG
CTCATGAGACAATAACCCTGATAAATGCTTCAATAATATTGAAAAAGGAAGAGTATGAGTATTCAACATT
TCCGTGTCGCCCTTATTCCCTTTTTTGCGGCATTTTGCCTTCCTGTTTTTGCTCACCCAGAAACGCTGGT
GAAAGTAAAAGATGCTGAAGATCAGTTGGGTGCACGAGTGGGTTACATCGAACTGGATCTCAACAGCGGT
AAGATCCTTGAGAGTTTTCGCCCCGAAGAACGTTTTCCAATGATGAGCACTTTTAAAGTTCTGCTATGTG
GCGCGGTATTATCCCGTATTGACGCCGGGCAAGAGCAACTCGGTCGCCGCATACACTATTCTCAGAATGA
CTTGGTTGAGTACTCACCAGTCACAGAAAAGCATCTTACGGATGGCATGACAGTAAGAGAATTATGCAGT
GCTGCCATAACCATGAGTGATAACACTGCGGCCAACTTACTTCTGACAACGATCGGAGGACCGAAGGAGC
TAACCGCTTTTTTGCACAACATGGGGGATCATGTAACTCGCCTTGATCGTTGGGAACCGGAGCTGAATGA
AGCCATACCAAACGACGAGCGTGACACCACGATGCCTGTAGCAATGGCAACAACGTTGCGCAAACTATTA
ACTGGCGAACTACTTACTCTAGCTTCCCGGCAACAATTAATAGACTGGATGGAGGCGGATAAAGTTGCAG
GACCACTTCTGCGCTCGGCCCTTCCGGCTGGCTGGTTTATTGCTGATAAATCTGGAGCCGGTGAGCGTGG
GTCTCGCGGTATCATTGCAGCACTGGGGCCAGATGGTAAGCCCTCCCGTATCGTAGTTATCTACACGACG
GGGAGTCAGGCAACTATGGATGAACGAAATAGACAGATCGCTGAGATAGGTGCCTCACTGATTAAGCATT
GGTAACTGTCAGACCAAGTTTACTCATATATACTTTAGATTGATTTAAAACTTCATTTTTAATTTAAAAG
GATCTAGGTGAAGATCCTTTTTGATAATCTCATGACCAAAATCCCTTAACGTGAGTTTTCGTTCCACTGA
GCGTCAGACCCCGTAGAAAAGATCAAAGGATCTTCTTGAGATCCTTTTTTTCTGCGCGTAATCTGCTGCT
TGCAAACAAAAAAACCACCGCTACCAGCGGTGGTTTGTTTGCCGGATCAAGAGCTACCAACTCTTTTTCC
GAAGGTAACTGGCTTCAGCAGAGCGCAGATACCAAATACTGTTCTTCTAGTGTAGCCGTAGTTAGGCCAC
CACTTCAAGAACTCTGTAGCACCGCCTACATACCTCGCTCTGCTAATCCTGTTACCAGTGGCTGCTGCCA
GTGGCGATAAGTCGTGTCTTACCGGGTTGGACTCAAGACGATAGTTACCGGATAAGGCGCAGCGGTCGGG
CTGAACGGGGGGTTCGTGCACACAGCCCAGCTTGGAGCGAACGACCTACACCGAACTGAGATACCTACAG
CGTGAGCTATGAGAAAGCGCCACGCTTCCCGAAGGGAGAAAGGCGGACAGGTATCCGGTAAGCGGCAGGG
TCGGAACAGGAGAGCGCACGAGGGAGCTTCCAGGGGGAAACGCCTGGTATCTTTATAGTCCTGTCGGGTT
TCGCCACCTCTGACTTGAGCGTCGATTTTTGTGATGCTCGTCAGGGGGGCGGAGCCTATGGAAAAACGCC
AGCAACGCGGCCTTTTTACGGTTCCTGGCCTTTTGCTGGCCTTTTGCTCACATGTTCTTTCCTGCGGTAC
CGATCATAATCAGCCATACCACATTTGTAGAGGTTTTACTTGCTTTAAAAAACCTCCCACACCTCCCCCT
GAACCTGAAACATAAAATGAATGCAATTGTTGTTGTTAACTTGTTTATTGCAGCTTATAATGGTTACAAA
TAAAGCAATAGCATCACAAATTTCACAAATAAAGCATTTTTTTCACTGCATTCTAGTTGTGGTTTGTCCA
AACTCATCAATGTATCTTATCATGTCTGGATCATAATCAGCCATACCACATTTGTAGAGGTTTTACTTGC
TTTAAAAAACCTCCCACACCTCCCCCTGAACCTGAAACATAAAATGAATGCAATTGTTGTTGTTAACTTG
TTTATTGCAGCTTATAATGGTTACAAATAAAGCAATAGCATCACAAATTTCACAAATAAAGCATTTTTTT
CACTGCATTCTAGTTGTGGTTTGTCCAAACTCATCAATGTATCTTATCATGTCTGCTCGAGGTCGAC
